>Addgene plasmid #90933 | UBA1 G6.3 gRNA | addgene full sequence | sequence record 183127 | Addgene NGS Result
AGCGAGTCAGTGAGCGAGGAAGCGGAAGAGCGCCCAATACGCAAACCGCCTCTCCCCGCGCGTTGGCCGA
TTCATTAATGCAGCTGGCACGACAGGTTTCCCGACTGGAAAGCGGGCAGTGAGCGCAACGCAATTAATGT
GAGTTAGCTCACTCATTAGGCACCCCAGGCTTTACACTTTATGCTTCCGGCTCGTATGTTGTGTGGAATT
GTGAGCGGATAACAATTTCACACAGGAAACAGCTATGACCATGATTACGCCAAGCGCGCAATTAACCCTC
ACTAAAGGGAACAAAAGCTGGAGCTGCAAGCTTAATGTAGTCTTATGCAATACTCTTGTAGTCTTGCAAC
ATGGTAACGATGAGTTAGCAACATGCCTTACAAGGAGAGAAAAAGCACCGTGCATGCCGATTGGTGGAAG
TAAGGTGGTACGATCGTGCCTTATTAGGAAGGCAACAGACGGGTCTGACATGGATTGGACGAACCACTGA
ATTGCCGCATTGCAGAGATATTGTATTTAAGTGCCTAGCTCGATACATAAACGGGTCTCTCTGGTTAGAC
CAGATCTGAGCCTGGGAGCTCTCTGGCTAACTAGGGAACCCACTGCTTAAGCCTCAATAAAGCTTGCCTT
GAGTGCTTCAAGTAGTGTGTGCCCGTCTGTTGTGTGACTCTGGTAACTAGAGATCCCTCAGACCCTTTTA
GTCAGTGTGGAAAATCTCTAGCAGTGGCGCCCGAACAGGGACTTGAAAGCGAAAGGGAAACCAGAGGAGC
TCTCTCGACGCAGGACTCGGCTTGCTGAAGCGCGCACGGCAAGAGGCGAGGGGCGGCGACTGGTGAGTAC
GCCAAAAATTTTGACTAGCGGAGGCTAGAAGGAGAGAGATGGGTGCGAGAGCGTCAGTATTAAGCGGGGG
AGAATTAGATCGCGATGGGAAAAAATTCGGTTAAGGCCAGGGGGAAAGAAAAAATATAAATTAAAACATA
TAGTATGGGCAAGCAGGGAGCTAGAACGATTCGCAGTTAATCCTGGCCTGTTAGAAACATCAGAAGGCTG
TAGACAAATACTGGGACAGCTACAACCATCCCTTCAGACAGGATCAGAAGAACTTAGATCATTATATAAT
ACAGTAGCAACCCTCTATTGTGTGCATCAAAGGATAGAGATAAAAGACACCAAGGAAGCTTTAGACAAGA
TAGAGGAAGAGCAAAACAAAAGTAAGACCACCGCACAGCAAGCGGCCGCTGATCTTCAGACCTGGAGGAG
GAGATATGAGGGACAATTGGAGAAGTGAATTATATAAATATAAAGTAGTAAAAATTGAACCATTAGGAGT
AGCACCCACCAAGGCAAAGAGAAGAGTGGTGCAGAGAGAAAAAAGAGCAGTGGGAATAGGAGCTTTGTTC
CTTGGGTTCTTGGGAGCAGCAGGAAGCACTATGGGCGCAGCGTCAATGACGCTGACGGTACAGGCCAGAC
AATTATTGTCTGGTATAGTGCAGCAGCAGAACAATTTGCTGAGGGCTATTGAGGCGCAACAGCATCTGTT
GCAACTCACAGTCTGGGGCATCAAGCAGCTCCAGGCAAGAATCCTGGCTGTGGAAAGATACCTAAAGGAT
CAACAGCTCCTGGGGATTTGGGGTTGCTCTGGAAAACTCATTTGCACCACTGCTGTGCCTTGGAATGCTA
GTTGGAGTAATAAATCTCTGGAACAGATTTGGAATCACACGACCTGGATGGAGTGGGACAGAGAAATTAA
CAATTACACAAGCTTAATACACTCCTTAATTGAAGAATCGCAAAACCAGCAAGAAAAGAATGAACAAGAA
TTATTGGAATTAGATAAATGGGCAAGTTTGTGGAATTGGTTTAACATAACAAATTGGCTGTGGTATATAA
AATTATTCATAATGATAGTAGGAGGCTTGGTAGGTTTAAGAATAGTTTTTGCTGTACTTTCTATAGTGAA
TAGAGTTAGGCAGGGATATTCACCATTATCGTTTCAGACCCACCTCCCAACCCCGAGGGGACCCAGAGAG
GGCCTATTTCCCATGATTCCTTCATATTTGCATATACGATACAAGGCTGTTAGAGAGATAATTAGAATTA
ATTTGACTGTAAACACAAAGATATTAGTACAAAATACGTGACGTAGAAAGTAATAATTTCTTGGGTAGTT
TGCAGTTTTAAAATTATGTTTTAAAATGGACTATCATATGCTTACCGTAACTTGAAAGTATTTCGATTTC
TTGGCTTTATATATCTTGTGGAAAGGACGAAACACCGCACTTCGGACAACACGGACTGTTTAAGAGCTAT
GCTGGAAACAGCATAGCAAGTTTAAATAAGGCTAGTCCGTTATCAACTTGAAAAAGTGGCACCGAGTCGG
TGCTTTTTTTGAATTCTAGATCTTGAGACAAATGGCAGTATTCATCCACAATTTTAAAAGAAAAGGGGGG
ATTGGGGGGTACAGTGCAGGGGAAAGAATAGTAGACATAATAGCAACAGACATACAAACTAAAGAATTAC
AAAAACAAATTACAAAAATTCAAAATTTTCGGGTTTATTACAGGGACAGCAGAGATCCACTTTGGCGCCG
GCTCGAGTGGCTCCGGTGCCCGTCAGTGGGCAGAGCGCACATCGCCCACAGTCCCCGAGAAGTTGGGGGG
AGGGGTCGGCAATTGAACCGGTGCCTAGAGAAGGTGGCGCGGGGTAAACTGGGAAAGTGATGTCGTGTAC
TGGCTCCGCCTTTTTCCCGAGGGTGGGGGAGAACCGTATATAAGTGCAGTAGTCGCCGTGAACGTTCTTT
TTCGCAACGGGTTTGCCGCCAGAACACAGGTGTCGTGACGCGGGATCCGCCACCATGACCGAGTACAAGC
CCACGGTGCGCCTCGCCACCCGCGACGACGTCCCCAGGGCCGTACGCACCCTCGCCGCCGCGTTCGCCGA
CTACCCCGCCACGCGCCACACCGTCGATCCGGACCGCCACATCGAGCGGGTCACCGAGCTGCAAGAACTC
TTCCTCACGCGCGTCGGGCTCGACATCGGCAAGGTGTGGGTCGCGGACGACGGCGCCGCGGTGGCGGTCT
GGACCACGCCGGAGAGCGTCGAAGCGGGGGCGGTGTTCGCCGAGATCGGCCCGCGCATGGCCGAGTTGAG
CGGTTCCCGGCTGGCCGCGCAGCAACAGATGGAAGGCCTCCTGGCGCCGCACCGGCCCAAGGAGCCCGCG
TGGTTCCTGGCCACCGTCGGAGTCTCGCCCGACCACCAGGGCAAGGGTCTGGGCAGCGCCGTCGTGCTCC
CCGGAGTGGAGGCGGCCGAGCGCGCCGGGGTGCCCGCCTTCCTGGAGACCTCCGCGCCCCGCAACCTCCC
CTTCTACGAGCGGCTCGGCTTCACCGTCACCGCCGACGTCGAGGTGCCCGAAGGACCGCGCACCTGGTGC
ATGACCCGCAAGCCCGGTGCCTGAACGCGTTAAGTCGACAATCAACCTCTGGATTACAAAATTTGTGAAA
GATTGACTGGTATTCTTAACTATGTTGCTCCTTTTACGCTATGTGGATACGCTGCTTTAATGCCTTTGTA
TCATGCTATTGCTTCCCGTATGGCTTTCATTTTCTCCTCCTTGTATAAATCCTGGTTGCTGTCTCTTTAT
GAGGAGTTGTGGCCCGTTGTCAGGCAACGTGGCGTGGTGTGCACTGTGTTTGCTGACGCAACCCCCACTG
GTTGGGGCATTGCCACCACCTGTCAGCTCCTTTCCGGGACTTTCGCTTTCCCCCTCCCTATTGCCACGGC
GGAACTCATCGCCGCCTGCCTTGCCCGCTGCTGGACAGGGGCTCGGCTGTTGGGCACTGACAATTCCGTG
GTGTTGTCGGGGAAATCATCGTCCTTTCCTTGGCTGCTCGCCTGTGTTGCCACCTGGATTCTGCGCGGGA
CGTCCTTCTGCTACGTCCCTTCGGCCCTCAATCCAGCGGACCTTCCTTCCCGCGGCCTGCTGCCGGCTCT
GCGGCCTCTTCCGCGTCTTCGCCTTCGCCCTCAGACGAGTCGGATCTCCCTTTGGGCCGCCTCCCCGCGT
CGACTTTAAGACCAATGACTTACAAGGCAGCTGTAGATCTTAGCCACTTTTTAAAAGAAAAGGGGGGACT
GGAAGGGCTAATTCACTCCCAACGAAGACAAGATCTGCTTTTTGCTTGTACTGGGTCTCTCTGGTTAGAC
CAGATCTGAGCCTGGGAGCTCTCTGGCTAACTAGGGAACCCACTGCTTAAGCCTCAATAAAGCTTGCCTT
GAGTGCTTCAAGTAGTGTGTGCCCGTCTGTTGTGTGACTCTGGTAACTAGAGATCCCTCAGACCCTTTTA
GTCAGTGTGGAAAATCTCTAGCAGTACGTATAGTAGTTCATGTCATCTTATTATTCAGTATTTATAACTT
GCAAAGAAATGAATATCAGAGAGTGAGAGGAACTTGTTTATTGCAGCTTATAATGGTTACAAATAAAGCA
ATAGCATCACAAATTTCACAAATAAAGCATTTTTTTCACTGCATTCTAGTTGTGGTTTGTCCAAACTCAT
CAATGTATCTTATCATGTCTGGCTCTAGCTATCCCGCCCCTAACTCCGCCCATCCCGCCCCTAACTCCGC
CCAGTTCCGCCCATTCTCCGCCCCATGGCTGACTAATTTTTTTTATTTATGCAGAGGCCGAGGCCGCCTC
GGCCTCTGAGCTATTCCAGAAGTAGTGAGGAGGCTTTTTTGGAGGCCTAGGGACGTACCCAATTCGCCCT
ATAGTGAGTCGTATTACGCGCGCTCACTGGCCGTCGTTTTACAACGTCGTGACTGGGAAAACCCTGGCGT
TACCCAACTTAATCGCCTTGCAGCACATCCCCCTTTCGCCAGCTGGCGTAATAGCGAAGAGGCCCGCACC
GATCGCCCTTCCCAACAGTTGCGCAGCCTGAATGGCGAATGGG
[124 nt withheld, positions 4944-5067]
C
[91 nt withheld, positions 5069-5159]
A
[49 nt withheld, positions 5161-5209]
CCTTTGACGTTGGAGTCCACGTTCTTT
[37 nt withheld, positions 5237-5273]
ACCCTATCTCGGTCTATTCTTTTGATTTATAAGGGATTTTGCCGATTTCGGCCTATTGGTTAAAAAATGA
GCTGATTTAACAAAAATTTAACGCGAATTTTAACAAAATATTAACGCTTACAATTTAGGTGGCACTTTTC
GGGGAAATGTGCGCGGAACCCCTATTTGTTTATTTTTCTAAATACATTCAAATATGTATCCGCTCATGAG
ACAATAACCCTGATAAATGCTTCAATAATATTGAAAAAGGAAGAGTATGAGTATTCAACATTTCCGTGTC
GCCCTTATTCCCTTTTTTGCGGCATTTTGCCTTCCTGTTTTTGCTCACCCAGAAACGCTGGTGAAAGTAA
AAGATGCTGAAGATCAGTTGGGTGCACGAGTGGGTTACATCGAACTGGATCTCAACAGCGGTAAGATCCT
TGAGAGTTTTCGCCCCGAAGAACGTTTTCCAATGATGAGCACTTTTAAAGTTCTGCTATGTGGCGCGGTA
TTATCCCGTATTGACGCCGGGCAAGAGCAACTCGGTCGCCGCATACACTATTCTCAGAATGACTTGGTTG
AGTACTCACCAGTCACAGAAAAGCATCTTACGGATGGCATGACAGTAAGAGAATTATGCAGTGCTGCCAT
AACCATGAGTGATAACACTGCGGCCAACTTACTTCTGACAACGATCGGAGGACCGAAGGAGCTAACCGCT
TTTTTGCACAACATGGGGGATCATGTAACTCGCCTTGATCGTTGGGAACCGGAGCTGAATGAAGCCATAC
CAAACGACGAGCGTGACACCACGATGCCTGTAGCAATGGCAACAACGTTGCGCAAACTATTAACTGGCGA
ACTACTTACTCTAGCTTCCCGGCAACAATTAATAGACTGGATGGAGGCGGATAAAGTTGCAGGACCACTT
CTGCGCTCGGCCCTTCCGGCTGGCTGGTTTATTGCTGATAAATCTGGAGCCGGTGAGCGTGGGTCTCGCG
GTATCATTGCAGCACTGGGGCCAGATGGTAAGCCCTCCCGTATCGTAGTTATCTACACGACGGGGAGTCA
GGCAACTATGGATGAACGAAATAGACAGATCGCTGAGATAGGTGCCTCACTGATTAAGCATTGGTAACTG
TCAGACCAAGTTTACTCATATATACTTTAGATTGATTTAAAACTTCATTTTTAATTTAAAAGGATCTAGG
TGAAGATCCTTTTTGATAATCTCATGACCAAAATCCCTTAACGTGAGTTTTCGTTCCACTGAGCGTCAGA
CCCCGTAGAAAAGATCAAAGGATCTTCTTGAGATCCTTTTTTTCTGCGCGTAATCTGCTGCTTGCAAACA
AAAAAACCACCGCTACCAGCGGTGGTTTGTTTGCCGGATCAAGAGCTACCAACTCTTTTTCCGAAGGTAA
CTGGCTTCAGCAGAGCGCAGATACCAAATACTGTTCTTCTAGTGTAGCCGTAGTTAGGCCACCACTTCAA
GAACTCTGTAGCACCGCCTACATACCTCGCTCTGCTAATCCTGTTACCAGTGGCTGCTGCCAGTGGCGAT
AAGTCGTGTCTTACCGGGTTGGACTCAAGACGATAGTTACCGGATAAGGCGCAGCGGTCGGGCTGAACGG
GGGGTTCGTGCACACAGCCCAGCTTGGAGCGAACGACCTACACCGAACTGAGATACCTACAGCGTGAGCT
ATGAGAAAGCGCCACGCTTCCCGAAGGGAGAAAGGCGGACAGGTATCCGGTAAGCGGCAGGGTCGGAACA
GGAGAGCGCACGAGGGAGCTTCCAGGGGGAAACGCCTGGTATCTTTATAGTCCTGTCGGGTTTCGCCACC
TCTGACTTGAGCGTCGATTTTTGTGATGCTCGTCAGGGGGGCGGAGCCTATGGAAAAACGCCAGCAACGC
GGCCTTTTTACGGTTCCTGGCCTTTTGCTGGCCTTTTGCTCACATGTTCTTTCCTGCGTTATCCCCTGAT
TCTGTGGATAACCGTATTACCGCCTTTGAGTGAGCTGATACCGCTCGCCGCAGCCGAACGACCGAGCGC
Features (pLannotate 1.2.2; 28 found; start..end, strand, type, name):
      1..28      +  rep_origin     RSF ori (fragment): Plasmids containing the RSF 1030 origin of replication can be propagated in E. coli cells that contain additional plasmids with compatible origins.
     30..122     +  CDS            lacI (fragment): lac repressor; lacI; The lac repressor binds to the lac operator to inhibit transcription in E. coli. This inhibition can be relieved by adding lactose or isopropyl-β-D-thiogalactopyranoside (IPTG).
    135..156     +  protein_bind   CAP binding site: CAP binding activates transcription in the presence of cAMP. E. coli catabolite activator protein
    171..201     +  promoter       lac promoter: promoter for the E. coli lac operon
    209..225     +  protein_bind   lac operator: The lac repressor binds to the lac operator to inhibit transcription in E. coli. This inhibition can be relieved by adding lactose or isopropyl-β-D-thiogalactopyranoside (IPTG). lac repressor encoded by lacI
    270..288     +  promoter       T3 promoter: promoter for bacteriophage T3 RNA polymerase
    316..542     +  promoter       RSV promoter: Rous sarcoma virus enhancer/promoter
    543..723     +  LTR            5' LTR (truncated): truncated 5' long terminal repeat (LTR) from HIV-1
    770..895     +  misc_feature   HIV-1 Ψ: packaging signal of human immunodeficiency virus type 1
    879..1242    +  CDS            HIV-1 gag (fragment): gag protein from human immunodeficiency virus 1; gag
   1388..1621    +  misc_feature   RRE: The Rev response element (RRE) of HIV-1 allows for Rev-dependent mRNA export from the nucleus to the cytoplasm.
   1998..2024    +  CDS            Rev (fragment): human immunodeficiency virus 1 (HIV-1) Rev protein; rev; enhances nuclear export of unspliced and incompletely spliced viral mRNAs
   2028..2268    +  promoter       U6 promoter: RNA polymerase III promoter for human U6 snRNA
   2316..2383    +  misc_RNA       tracrRNA (fragment): trans-activating CRISPR RNA for the Streptococcus pyogenes CRISPR/Cas9 system
   2432..2549    +  misc_feature   cPPT/CTS: central polypurine tract and central termination sequence of HIV-1
   2618..2829    +  promoter       EF-1α core promoter: core promoter for human elongation factor EF-1α
   2855..3454    +  CDS            PuroR (fragment): puromycin N-acetyltransferase; pac from Streptomyces; confers resistance to puromycin
   3470..4058    +  misc_feature   WPRE: woodchuck hepatitis virus posttranscriptional regulatory element
   4109..4128    +  misc_feature   cPPT/CTS (fragment): central polypurine tract and central termination sequence of HIV-1
   4130..4363    +  LTR            3' LTR (ΔU3): self-inactivating 3' long terminal repeat (LTR) from HIV-1
   4441..4562    +  polyA_signal   SV40 poly(A) signal: SV40 polyadenylation signal
   4602..4737    +  rep_origin     SV40 ori: SV40 origin of replication
   4758..4776    -  promoter       T7 promoter: promoter for bacteriophage T7 RNA polymerase
   4784..4939    +  CDS            lacZα (fragment): LacZα fragment of β-galactosidase; lacZ fragment
   4944..5372    +  rep_origin     f1 ori (sequence partly withheld): f1 bacteriophage origin of replication; arrow indicates direction of (+) strand synthesis
   5425..5529    +  promoter       AmpR promoter: bla
   5530..6390    +  CDS            AmpR: β-lactamase; bla; confers resistance to ampicillin, carbenicillin, and related antibiotics
   6561..7149    +  rep_origin     ori: high-copy-number ColE1/pMB1/pBR322/pUC origin of replication
