[The description below was written by a language model from this plasmid's Addgene catalogue record and pLannotate feature annotations shown in this document.]
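Description:
UBA1 G6.3 gRNA is a third-generation lentiviral CRISPR guide plasmid built on the pLenti-sgRNA backbone and designed to deliver a single guide RNA against human UBA1 into mammalian cells. In bacteria it is maintained through a high-copy ColE1/pUC-type origin and selected with ampicillin via the bla gene. An f1 origin, an SV40 origin and remnants of lac/lacZα cloning-vector sequence are also annotated. The catalogue lists the empty backbone as 9,151 bp, whereas the sequenced plasmid record is 7,302 nt. This would fit loss of a stuffer fragment when the guide was inserted, though the record does not say so.

The viral portion has an RSV promoter driving a truncated HIV-1 5' LTR, so genomic RNA is produced without Tat. It is followed by the Ψ packaging signal with a partial gag segment, the RRE for Rev-dependent export, a cPPT/CTS element, and a self-inactivating ΔU3 3' LTR with a downstream SV40 poly(A) signal. Between the LTRs, a human U6 RNA polymerase III promoter drives the UBA1-targeting spacer fused to the Streptococcus pyogenes sgRNA scaffold (annotated as a tracrRNA fragment). The spacer was cloned as annealed oligonucleotides into BsmBI sites that were destroyed in the process. A separate EF-1α core promoter expresses puromycin N-acetyltransferase, stabilised by a WPRE, for selection of transduced cells.

No Cas9 is encoded, so the plasmid must be used in cells that supply the nuclease separately. It belongs to a guide series used to generate knockouts of cell-cycle genes in human cell lines.
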