Addgene plasmid #90933: UBA1 G6.3 gRNA
Purpose: 3rd generation lentiviral gRNA plasmid targeting human UBA1
Depositing lab: Iain Cheeseman. Depositing organization: Whitehead Institute for Biomedical Research. Publication: Large-Scale Analysis of CRISPR/Cas9 Cell-Cycle Knockouts Reveals the Diversity of p53-Dependent Responses to Cell-Cycle Defects. McKinley KL, Cheeseman IM. Dev Cell. 2017 Feb 27;40(4):405-420.e2. doi: 10.1016/j.devcel.2017.01.012. Epub 2017 Feb 16. PubMed 28216383.
Backbone
  Vector backbone: pLenti-sgRNA
  Backbone manufacturer: Eric Lander & David Sabatini labs (Addgene plasmid #71409)
  Backbone size w/o insert (bp): 9151
  Vector type: Lentiviral, CRISPR
  Selectable markers: Puromycin
Growth in bacteria
  Bacterial resistance: Ampicillin, 100 μg/mL
  Growth temperature: 37°C
  Growth strain: NEB Stable
  Copy number: Unknown
Gene/Insert
  Gene/Insert name: UBA1 (Guide Designation G6.3) (alt name: pKMKO series)
  gRNA/shRNA sequence: CACCgCACTTCGGACAACACGGACT
  Species: H. sapiens (human)
  Promoter: U6
  Cloning method: Restriction Enzyme; 5′ cloning site BsmBI (destroyed during cloning); 3′ cloning site BsmBI (destroyed during cloning)
  Sequencing primers: 5′ hU6-F (5'-GAGGGCCTATTTCCCATGATT-3'); 3′ EF1a-R (5'-CACGGCGACTACTGCACTTA-3')
Terms and licenses: Academic/Nonprofit Terms; Industry Terms: Not Available to Industry
Depositor comments: Please note that gRNA target sequence listed is not strictly the 20nt spacer sequence, but also contains the 5' BsmBI overhang. For more information about knockout human cell lines generated using this plasmid, please see http://cellcycleknockouts.wi.mit.edu/ .
How to cite: UBA1 G6.3 gRNA was a gift from Iain Cheeseman (Addgene plasmid # 90933 ; http://n2t.net/addgene:90933 ; RRID:Addgene_90933)
